Addgene plasmid #107716: pN3-Nipbl
Purpose: Expression plasmid for 3xFLAG-tagged NIPBL
Depositing lab: Guntram Suske. Depositing organization: Philipps-Universitaet Marburg.
Backbone
  Vector backbone: pN3-3xFlag
  Backbone size w/o insert (bp): 4063
  Vector type: Mammalian Expression
Growth in bacteria
  Bacterial resistance: Kanamycin, 50 μg/mL
  Growth temperature: 37°C
  Growth strain: DH5alpha
  Copy number: High Copy
Gene/Insert
  Gene/Insert name: NIPBL (alt name: NIPBL cohesin loading factor)
  Species: M. musculus (mouse)
  Insert size (bp): 8385
  Entrez Gene: Nipbl (a.k.a. Idn3)
  Promoter: CMV
  Tag / fusion protein: 3xFlag (N terminal on backbone)
  Cloning method: Restriction Enzyme; 5′ cloning site unknown (unknown if destroyed); 3′ cloning site unknown (unknown if destroyed)
  Sequencing primers: 5′ CMV-for (CGCAAATGGGCGGTAGGCGTG); 3′ SV40-pA-rev (CCTCACAAATGTGGTATGG)
Terms and licenses: Academic/Nonprofit Terms; Industry Terms: Not Available to Industry
Depositor comments: The plasmid encodes the 2798 amino acid full-length murine NIPBL
How to cite: pN3-Nipbl was a gift from Guntram Suske (Addgene plasmid # 107716)
