[The description below was written by a language model from this plasmid's Addgene catalogue record and pLannotate feature annotations shown in this document.]
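Description:
pN3-Nipbl is a mammalian expression plasmid built on the pN3-3xFlag backbone that drives production of full-length mouse NIPBL, the cohesin loading factor (also known as Scc2 or Idn3), with an N-terminal 3xFLAG tag. The sequenced construct is about 12.3 kb, of which roughly 8.4 kb is the Nipbl coding region encoding the 2798-amino-acid protein. Expression is controlled by the human cytomegalovirus immediate early enhancer and promoter. Downstream of these lie a short multiple cloning site remnant, the three tandem FLAG epitopes (which include an enterokinase cleavage site), a further linker of polylinker sequence, and then the Nipbl open reading frame. The transcript is terminated by an SV40 polyadenylation signal. The insert was introduced by restriction cloning, but the record does not state which sites were used.

The plasmid is propagated in E. coli at high copy number through a ColE1/pUC-type origin and is selected with kanamycin. A single Tn5 aminoglycoside phosphotransferase gene (NeoR/KanR) serves both hosts. A bacterial bla-type promoter drives it in E. coli, while an adjacent SV40 enhancer/early promoter and an HSV TK polyadenylation signal allow its expression in mammalian cells, where it can confer G418 resistance. The short annotated ble fragment after this gene is a partial match rather than a functional marker. An f1 origin is also present and can support single-stranded DNA production.

The stated purpose is expression of 3xFLAG-tagged NIPBL in mammalian cells. The epitope tag allows the protein to be detected or immunoprecipitated with anti-FLAG antibodies, but the record does not describe specific applications.
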