Features (pLannotate 1.2.2; 14 found; start..end, strand, type, name):
    273..576     +  enhancer       CMV enhancer: human cytomegalovirus immediate early enhancer
    577..780     +  promoter       CMV promoter: human cytomegalovirus (CMV) immediate early promoter
    803..827     +  misc_feature   MCS (fragment): multiple cloning site
    835..900     +  CDS            3xFLAG: three tandem FLAG® epitope tags, followed by an enterokinase cleavage site
    901..937     +  misc_feature   MCS (fragment): multiple cloning site
    937..9330    +  CDS            Nipbl: NIPBL_MOUSE - Also known as Scc2 From Mus musculus (Mouse).
   9339..9460    +  polyA_signal   SV40 poly(A) signal: SV40 polyadenylation signal
   9494..9922    -  rep_origin     f1 ori (sequence partly withheld): f1 bacteriophage origin of replication; arrow indicates direction of (+) strand synthesis
   9949..10053   +  promoter       AmpR promoter: bla
  10055..10412   +  promoter       SV40 promoter: SV40 enhancer and early promoter
  10447..11241   +  CDS            NeoR/KanR: aminoglycoside phosphotransferase from Tn5; aph(3')-II (or nptII); confers resistance to neomycin, kanamycin, and G418 (Geneticin®)
  11262..11414   +  CDS            ble (fragment): BLE_KLEPN - Experimental evidence at protein level: Swiss-Prot protein existence level 1. Binding protein with a strong affinity to the bleomycin family of antibiotics. Binds to CL990; an antimitotic-antibiotic compound. From Klebsiella pneumoniae.
  11473..11520   +  polyA_signal   HSV TK poly(A) signal: herpes simplex virus thymidine kinase polyadenylation signal (Cole and Stacy, 1985)
  11849..98      +  rep_origin     ori (across the origin): high-copy-number ColE1/pMB1/pBR322/pUC origin of replication
>Addgene plasmid #107716 | pN3-Nipbl | addgene full sequence | sequence record 307684 | Addgene NGS Result
GAAACGCCTGGTATCTTTATAGTCCTGTCGGGTTTCGCCACCTCTGACTTGAGCGTCGATTTTTGTGATG
CTCGTCAGGGGGGCGGAGCCTATGGAAAAACGCCAGCAACGCGGCCTTTTTACGGTTCCTGGCCTTTTGC
TGGCCTTTTGCTCACATGTTCTTTCCTGCGTTATCCCCTGATTCTGTGGATAACCGTATTACCGCCATGC
ATTAGTTATTAATAGTAATCAATTACGGGGTCATTAGTTCATAGCCCATATATGGAGTTCCGCGTTACAT
AACTTACGGTAAATGGCCCGCCTGGCTGACCGCCCAACGACCCCCGCCCATTGACGTCAATAATGACGTA
TGTTCCCATAGTAACGCCAATAGGGACTTTCCATTGACGTCAATGGGTGGAGTATTTACGGTAAACTGCC
CACTTGGCAGTACATCAAGTGTATCATATGCCAAGTACGCCCCCTATTGACGTCAATGACGGTAAATGGC
CCGCCTGGCATTATGCCCAGTACATGACCTTATGGGACTTTCCTACTTGGCAGTACATCTACGTATTAGT
CATCGCTATTACCATGGTGATGCGGTTTTGGCAGTACATCAATGGGCGTGGATAGCGGTTTGACTCACGG
GGATTTCCAAGTCTCCACCCCATTGACGTCAATGGGAGTTTGTTTTGGCACCAAAATCAACGGGACTTTC
CAAAATGTCGTAACAACTCCGCCCCATTGACGCAAATGGGCGGTAGGCGTGTACGGTGGGAGGTCTATAT
AAGCAGAGCTGGTTTAGTGAACCGTCAGATCCGCTAGCGCTACCGGACTCAGATCTCCACCATGGACTAC
AAAGACCATGACGGTGATTATAAAGATCATGACATCGACTACAAGGATGACGATGACAAGAAGCTTCGAA
TTCTGCAGTCGACGGTACCGCGGGCCCTGAATGGGGATATGCCCCATGTCCCCATAACTACGCTTGCGGG
GATTGCTAGTCTTACGGACCTCCTGAACCAGCTGCCTCTCCCATCTCCTTTACCTGCTACAACTACAAAG
AGCCTCCTCTTTAATTCACGAATAGCAGAAGAGGTGAACTGCCTTTTGGCCTGTAGGGATGACAATTTGG
TTTCACAGCTTGTCCATAGTCTCAACCAGGTATCAACAGATCACATAGAACTGAAAGATAACCTTGGCAG
TGATGATCCCGAAGGCGATATACCCGTCTTGTTGCAGGCCGTCCTGGCAAGGAGTCCGAACGTTTTCAGG
GAGAAAAGCATGCAGAACAGATATGTACAGAGTGGAATGATGATGTCTCAGTATAAACTTTCTCAGAATT
CCATGCACAGTAGTCCTGCATCTTCCAATTACCAACAAACCACTATCTCACATAGCCCCTCCAGCCGGTT
TGTGCCACCACAGACAAGCTCTGGGAACAGATTTATGCCACAACAAAATAGCCCAGTGCCTAGTCCATAT
GCCCCACAGAGTCCTGCAGGATACATGCCATATTCCCATCCTTCAAGTTACACAACACATCCGCAGATGC
AGCAAGCATCGGTATCAAGTCCTATTGTTGCCGGTGGCTTGAGAAACATCCATGATAACAAAGTTTCTGG
TCCATTATCTGGCAACTCAGCTAACCATCATGCTGATAACCCTAGACATGGCTCAAGTGACGACTACCTA
CACATGGTGCACAGGCTAAGTAGTGATGATGGCGATTCTTCAACAATGAGGAATGCTGCATCTTTCCCCT
TAAGATCTCCTCAACCAGTGTGTTCTCCTGCTGGAAGTGACGGAACACCTAAAGGCTCAAGACCACCTTT
AATTCTACAGTCTCAGTCTTTACCTTGTTCATCACCTCGAGATGTTCCTCCAGATATCTTACTAGATTCT
CCAGAAAGAAAACAAAAAAAGCAAAAGAAAATTAAATTAGGCAAGGATGAAAAAGACCAGAACGAGAAAG
CTGCAATGTATGATATAATTAGCTCTCCAACCAAGGACTCCACTAAACTTACATTAAGACTTTCTCGTGT
AAGATCTTCAGATATGGACCAGCAAGACGATATGCTATCTGGTATGGAAAATAGCAATGTTTCAGAAAAT
GATATTCCTTTTAATGTGCAGTATCCAGGACAGACTTCAAAAACACCCATTACTCCACAGGACGTAAACC
GCCCACTTAATGCTGCTCAGTGTTTGTCGCAGCAAGAACAAACAGCATTCCTTCCAGCAAATCAAGTGCC
TGTTTTACAACAGAACACTTCAGTTGCTACAAAACAACCACAGACTTCTGTAGTACAGAATCAGCAGCAG
GTATCACAACAGGGGCCGATATATGATGAAGTCGAATTGGACGCGTTGGCAGAAATTGAACGGATAGAGC
GAGAATCAGCCATTGAAAGGGAGCGCTTCTCAAAGGAAGTTCAAGATAAGGATAAGCCTTTGAAAAAAAG
AAAACAAGATTCTTACCCACAGGAGGCTGGGGGTGCTACAGGAGGTAATAGACCAGCTTCTCAGGAGACG
GGTTCTACGGGAAATGGGTCAAGGCCAGCATTAATGGTTAGCATTGATCTTCATCAGGCAGGAAGAGTGG
ACTCTCAGGCTTCTATAACTCAGGATTCAGACTCCATAAAAAAGCCTGAAGAAACCAAACAGTGTAATGA
TGCGCCCATTTCTGTTCTTCAGGAAGATATTGTTGGAAGTCTTAAGTCTATACCAGAAAACCATCCTGAG
ACTCCTAAAAAAAAGTCTGATCCTGAGCTTTCAAAAAGCGAAATGAAACAAAATGAAAGTAGGTTGTCAG
AATCTAAACCAAATGAAAATCAGCTGGGGGAGTCAAAATCAAATGAAAGTAAGTTAGAAACTAAAACTGA
GACCCCAACAGAAGAACTTAAGCAGAACGAGAACAAAACGACAGAGTCCAAACAGAGCGAGAGCGCTGTA
GTTGAGCCTAAACAGAATGAAAATAGACCGTGTGACACAAAACCAAATGACAACAAACAGAACAACACCA
GGTCAGAAAACACAAAAGCAAGACCTGAAACCCCAAAGCAAAAAGCTGAAAGCCGGCCTGAAACCCCAAA
GCAAAAGAGTGAAGGCCGGCCTGAAACCCCAAAACAGAAGGGTGATGGACGACCTGAGACTCCAAAGCAA
AAGAGTGAAGGCCGGCCTGAAACTCCAAAGCAAAAAGGTGAAGGCCGGCCTGAAACTCCAAAACATAGGC
ATGAAAATAGGAGGGATTCTGGAAAGCCATCAACAGAGAAGAAACCCGATGTGTCTAAGCATAAACAGGA
TATCAAATCTGACTCACCTCGATTAAAATCAGAAAGAGCTGAAGCCTTAAAGCAGAGACCTGATGGGCGA
TGGGAGTCACTAAGACGTGACCATGATAGTAAACAGAAATCAGATGACAGGGGTGAGTCAGAGCGACATC
GGGGTGATCAGTCAAGGGTTCGAAGACCAGAAACATTGAGATCTTCTAGTAGAAATGACCATAGCACTAA
ATCAGATGGTTCAAAAACTGAAAAGCTAGAAAGAAAACACAGGCATGAATCAGGGGACTCACGGGACAGA
CCTTCTGGGGAACAAAAATCAAGACCAGACAGTCCTCGTGTAAAACAAGGAGATACTAATAAATCAAGAC
CTGGTTTTAAGTCACCAAATAGTAAAGATGACAAAAGGACAGAGGGTAACAGAAGTAAAGTAGACAGTAA
TAAAGCGCACACTGATAATAAGGCCGAATTTCCAAGCTATTTGTTGGGGGGGAGGTCTGGTGCATTGAAA
AATTTCGTCATTCCAAAAATCAAGAGGGATAAAGATGGCAACATAACTCAGGAAACTAAGAAAATGGACA
TGAAAGGAGAGCAGAAAGACAAAGTAGAAAAAATGGGATTAGTTGAAGATCTAAACAAAGGAGCTAAGCC
TGTAGTTGTTCTGCAAAAACTATCGCTGGATGATGTCCAGAAGCTAATTAAAGATAGAGAGGAGAAATCA
AGAAGTTCCCTTAAGTCTATCAAGAATAAGCCATCAAAGTCAAATAAAGGTAGTATAGATCAATCAGTGT
TAAAAGAATTGCCCCCTGAGCTCCTGGCAGAAATTGAATCTACCATGCCACTTTGTGAACGTGTGAAAAT
GAACAAACGCAAGCGTAGCACAGTTAATGAAAAGCCAAAATATGCTGAAATCAGTTCAGATGAAGATAAT
GATAGTGATGAAGCGTTTGAATCCTCTAGGAAACGGCATAAAAAAGATGACGATAAAGCTTGGGAATACG
AAGAGCGCGACAGAAGAAGCTCTGGGGATCATAGGAGAAGTGGCCACTCCCATGACGGAAGGAGGAGCTC
GGGTGGTGGTCGTTACCGAAACCGAAGTCCGTCCGATTCTGACATGGAAGATTACTCCCCTCCTCCCAGC
CTTAGTGAGGTTGCTAGAAAAATGAAGAAAAAAGAAAAACAAAAGAAAAGGAAAGCTTACGAGCCAAAGC
TAACGCCCGAAGAAATGATGGATTCTTCAACTTTTAAGAGATTTACAGCCTCAATAGAGAATATTTTGGA
TAATTTAGAAGATATGGATTTTACTGCATTTGGTGATGACGATGAGATTCCTCAGGAACTGCTTTTAGGA
AAACATCAGCTTAATGAACTTGGGAGTGAATCTGCTAAAATTAAAGCCATGGGTATAATGGACAAGCTTT
CAACTGACAAAACTGTGAAAGTCCTAAATATATTGGAGAAGAATATTCAGGATGGATCAAAGCTTTCCAC
TTTGTTAAATCATAATAATGATACTGAAGAAGAAGAAAGATTGTGGAGAGACCTAATTATGGAAAGAGTT
ACAAAGTCAGCAGATGCCTGTCTTACAACTATCAACATTATGACATCTCCTAACATGCCAAAAGCTGTAT
ACATTGAAGATGTAATTGAAAGGGTTATACAGTACACTAAGTTTCATTTACAGAACACACTCTATCCCCA
GTATGACCCTGTTTACAGAGTAGATCCACATGGAGGAGGGTTATTAAGTTCAAAGGCCAAACGGGCTAAA
TGTTCTACTCATAAGCAGAGAGTAATTGTAATGCTTTACAACAAAGTTTGTGACATTGTTAGCAGTTTAT
CAGAATTGCTAGAGATACAGCTTCTTACAGACACAACAATTCTTCAGGTTTCATCAATGGGAATAACACC
CTTTTTTGTGGAAAATGTCAGTGAACTACAATTGTGTGCCATTAAGTTAGTCACTGCAGTATTTTCAAGA
TATGAAAAGCATAGGCAGTTAATATTGGAAGAAATTTTTACTTCACTTGCAAGATTACCAACTAGCAAGA
GAAGTTTAAGGAATTTCAGGTTAAATAGTAGTGATGTGGATGGAGAACCTATGTATATTCAGATGGTTAC
AGCTCTAGTTTTACAACTTATTCAGTGCGTAGTTCACTTACCATCATCGGAGAAGGATCCTAATTCAGAA
GAAGACTCAAACAAAAAAGTTGATCAGGATGTTGTCATTACGAACTCTTACGAAACAGCTATGAGAACAG
CCCAAAACTTTCTCTCCATCTTTCTTAAAAAATGTGGTAGTAAACAAGGAGAAGAAGATTACAGACCGCT
TTTTGAAAACTTTGTTCAAGACCTTCTCTCAACAGTCAATAAGCCCGAGTGGCCGGCTGCTGAACTACTC
CTTAGCTTGTTAGGGAGGCTGTTGGTTCATCAGTTCAGTAACAAGTCAACAGAAATGGCTTTAAGAGTGG
CATCTCTTGATTACCTTGGGACTGTTGCTGCGCGACTGAGAAAAGATGCTGTCACCAGCAAGATGGATCA
AGGGTCTATAGAACGAATTTTAAAACAGGTTTCTGGAGGAGAAGATGAGATCCAACAATTGCAAAAAGCA
TTGCTTGATTATCTGGATGAGAACACTGAAACTGACCCTTCGCTAGTGTTTTCTCGTAAATTCTATATAG
CCCAGTGGTTCCGTGACACAACTCTGGAAACAGAAAAAGCAATGAAATCACAAAAAGATGAAGAATCATC
TGACGCAACACATCATGCAAAAGAACTTGAGACAACTGGGCAGATCATGCATCGCGCTGAGAACCGGAAA
AAGTTTCTTCGAAGCATTATCAAAACCACACCTTCTCAGTTCAGCACATTAAAGATGAACTCTGACACTG
TGGACTATGATGATGCGTGCTTGATTGTTCGATATTTGGCCTCTATGAGGCCGTTTGCCCAGAGCTTTGA
TATTTATTTGACACAGATACTACGAGTTCTTGGTGAAAATGCAATTGCCGTTCGAACAAAAGCCATGAAG
TGTTTGTCTGAGGTTGTTGCTGTAGACCCCAGTATTCTAGCAAGGCTTGACATGCAGCGCGGAGTTCATG
GGCGACTAATGGATAACTCCACTAGTGTTCGAGAGGCAGCAGTGGAATTGCTAGGTCGCTTTGTCCTGTG
TCGCCCTCAGCTTGCTGAGCAGTATTATGACATGCTGATTGAAAGAATATTGGATACTGGGATCAGTGTC
AGGAAAAGAGTAATAAAGATTTTAAGAGACATCTGTATTGAACAACCAACATTTCCAAAAATTACAGAAA
TGTGTGTAAAAATGATTCGTAGAGTCAATGATGAAGAGGGCATTAAGAAATTAGTAAATGAAACATTCCA
AAAGCTCTGGTTTACTCCAACTCCACATAATGACAAAGAAGCAATGACAAGGAAGATTTTAAACATCACT
GATGTGGTTGCAGCATGTAGAGATACTGGATATGACTGGTTTGAGCAACTCCTTCAAAATTTGTTGAAGT
CTGAAGAGGATTCCTCATATAAACCTGTGAAGAAAGCTTGTACTCAACTTGTTGATAACCTAGTTGAACA
TATTCTTAAATATGAGGAATCTCTAGCTGACTCAGACAATAAAGGTGTAAATTCTGGAAGATTGGTAGCT
TGTATAACCACTTTGTTCTTATTCAGCAAAATAAGACCCCAACTCATGGTTAAACATGCCATGACTATGC
AGCCGTACCTCACCACTAAGTGTAGTACGCAAAATGATTTCATGGTTATCTGCAATGTTGCAAAAATCCT
TGAGTTAGTTGTACCACTGATGGAACACCCAAGTGAAACTTTCCTTGCCACTATTGAGGAAGATCTGATG
AAGCTGATCATCAAATACGGCATGACTGTAGTACAACATTGTGTGAGCTGTCTTGGGGCTGTTGTAAATA
AAGTGACCCAGAATTTTAAATTTGTGTGGGCCTGTTTCAATAGATACTATGGTGCCATTTCAAAATTAAA
AAGTCAGCACCAAGAAGACCCAAATAACACTTCACTTTTAACAAATAAACCAGCGCTTCTTAGGTCCCTC
TTCACTGTTGGAGCACTTTGCCGCCATTTTGATTTTGATCTGGAAGATTTTAAAGGCAACAGTAAGGTTA
ACATAAAGGATAAAGTACTTGAACTGTTGATGTATTTTACAAAACACTCAGATGAAGAAGTACAAACAAA
AGCCATCATTGGTCTAGGATTTGCCTTTATACAGCATCCGAGTCTAATGTTTGAGCAAGAAGTGAAGAAT
CTGTATAATAGTATTTTATCTGATAAGAACTCCTCAGTGAATTTAAAAATACAAGTGTTAAAAAACCTCC
AGACTTACCTACAAGAAGAAGACACGCGAATGCAACAAGCAGACAGAGACTGGAAGAAAGTTGCAAAACA
GGAAGACCTGAAGGAAATGGGGGACGTCTCCTCGGGGATGAGCAGCTCCATCATGCAGCTGTACCTCAAG
CAGGTGCTGGAGGCGTTCTTTCATACCCAGTCAAGTGTGCGCCACTTCGCCCTGAATGTCATTGCTCTGA
CTCTGAACCAAGGCCTCATCCATCCGGTTCAGTGTGTTCCATACTTAATTGCCATGGGAACAGATCCAGA
ACCTGCTATGCGAAACAAGGCTGATCAGCAGCTTGTGGAGATAGACAAAAAATATGCTGGGTTCATCCAT
ATGAAAGCCGTGGCTGGTATGAAGATGTCTTACCAGGTCCAACAGGCGATCAACACGTGCCTAAAAGACC
CTGTAAGGGGTTTCCGACAAGATGAATCCTCCAGTGCTCTGTGCTCACATCTATACTCCATGATCCGCGG
GAACCGCCAACACAGACGCGCCTTTCTTATTTCTTTACTCAACCTCTTTGATGACACAGCAAAAACAGAA
GTGACTATGCTCTTGTACATAGCAGACAATCTAGCCTGTTTTCCATACCAGACTCAGGAAGAGCCGCTGT
TTATAATGCACCACATAGACATTACGCTCTCTGTTTCCGGTAGTAACCTATTGCAGTCATTCAAGGAGTC
TATGGTAAAAGACAAAAGGAAAGAGAGGAAAACGTCCCCTGCTAAAGAGAACGAGTCCAGTGAGAGTGAA
GAAGAAGTGTCCAGACCTCGGAAGTCTCGAAAGCGGGTAGATTCGGAGTCAGACTCAGACTCTGAAGATG
ATATAAATTCAGTGATGAAGTGTTTGCCGGAAAATTCAGCCCCTTTGATTGAATTCGCAAATGTTTCCCA
GGGTATTTTATTACTTCTTATGTTAAAGCAGCACCTGAAGAATCTCTGTGGATTTTCTGATAGTAAAATT
CAAAAATATTCTCCATCTGAATCTGCAAAAGTGTATGATAAAGCCATTAATCGGAAAACAGGGGTTCATT
TTCATCCCAAACAAACACTGGACTTCCTGCGAAGTGACATGGCTAATTCCAAACTGACGGAGGATGTGAA
GAGGAGCATCGTAAGGCAGTACTTAGACTTTAAACTTCTCATGGAACATCTAGACCCTGATGAAGAAGAA
GAGGAAGGAGAGGTGTCAGCTAGCACCAATGCTCGGAACAAAGCAATTACCTCGCTGCTTGGAGGAGGCA
GCCCTAAAAATAACACAGCAGCAGACACAGAAGATGAGGAGAGTGATGGGGAGGATAGAGGAGGAGGCAC
TTCAGGGTCATTGAGAAGGTCAAAACGAAATTCAGACTCTACGGAGTTGGCAGCACAGATGAATGAAAGT
GTTGACGTCATGGATGTCATCGCTATTTGCTGTCCAAAGTACAAAGACCGACCACAGATTGCAAGAGTAG
TACAGAGAACCAGCAGTGGCGTCAGTGTCCAGTGGATGGCAGGCTCCTACAGCGGCTCCTGGACGGAGGC
CAAGCGCCGCGATGGCCGCAAACTGGTGCCTTGGGTAGACACTATTAAAGAGTCAGACATTATTTACAAA
AAAATTGCTCTAACGAGTGCTAATAAGCTGACTAATAAAGTTGTTCAGACTTTACGATCCCTGTATGCCG
CCAAGGATGGGACTTCCAGCTAAGTCGAAACTTGTTTATTGCAGCTTATAATGGTTACAAATAAAGCAAT
AGCATCACAAATTTCACAAATAAAGCATTTTTTTCACTGCATTCTAGTTGTGGTTTGTCCAAACTCATCA
ATGTATCTTAAGGCGTAAATTGTAAGCGTTAATATTTTGTTAAAATTCGCGTTAAATTTTTGTTAAATCA
GCTCATTTTTTAACCAATAGGCCGAAATCGGCAAAATCCCTTATAAATCAAAAGAATAGACCGAGATAGG
GT
[37 nt withheld, positions 9593-9629]
AAAGAACGTGGACTCCAACGTCAAAGG
[49 nt withheld, positions 9657-9705]
T
[91 nt withheld, positions 9707-9797]
G
[124 nt withheld, positions 9799-9922]
CAGGTGGCACTTTTCGGGGAAATGTGCGCGGAACCCCTATTTGTTTATTTTTCTAAATACATTCAAATAT
GTATCCGCTCATGAGACAATAACCCTGATAAATGCTTCAATAATATTGAAAAAGGAAGAGTCCTGAGGCG
GAAAGAACCAGCTGTGGAATGTGTGTCAGTTAGGGTGTGGAAAGTCCCCAGGCTCCCCAGCAGGCAGAAG
TATGCAAAGCATGCATCTCAATTAGTCAGCAACCAGGTGTGGAAAGTCCCCAGGCTCCCCAGCAGGCAGA
AGTATGCAAAGCATGCATCTCAATTAGTCAGCAACCATAGTCCCGCCCCTAACTCCGCCCATCCCGCCCC
TAACTCCGCCCAGTTCCGCCCATTCTCCGCCCCATGGCTGACTAATTTTTTTTATTTATGCAGAGGCCGA
GGCCGCCTCGGCCTCTGAGCTATTCCAGAAGTAGTGAGGAGGCTTTTTTGGAGGCCTAGGCTTTTGCAAA
GATCGATCAAGAGACAGGATGAGGATCGTTTCGCATGATTGAACAAGATGGATTGCACGCAGGTTCTCCG
GCCGCTTGGGTGGAGAGGCTATTCGGCTATGACTGGGCACAACAGACAATCGGCTGCTCTGATGCCGCCG
TGTTCCGGCTGTCAGCGCAGGGGCGCCCGGTTCTTTTTGTCAAGACCGACCTGTCCGGTGCCCTGAATGA
ACTGCAAGACGAGGCAGCGCGGCTATCGTGGCTGGCCACGACGGGCGTTCCTTGCGCAGCTGTGCTCGAC
GTTGTCACTGAAGCGGGAAGGGACTGGCTGCTATTGGGCGAAGTGCCGGGGCAGGATCTCCTGTCATCTC
ACCTTGCTCCTGCCGAGAAAGTATCCATCATGGCTGATGCAATGCGGCGGCTGCATACGCTTGATCCGGC
TACCTGCCCATTCGACCACCAAGCGAAACATCGCATCGAGCGAGCACGTACTCGGATGGAAGCCGGTCTT
GTCGATCAGGATGATCTGGACGAAGAGCATCAGGGGCTCGCGCCAGCCGAACTGTTCGCCAGGCTCAAGG
CGAGCATGCCCGACGGCGAGGATCTCGTCGTGACCCATGGCGATGCCTGCTTGCCGAATATCATGGTGGA
AAATGGCCGCTTTTCTGGATTCATCGACTGTGGCCGGCTGGGTGTGGCGGACCGCTATCAGGACATAGCG
TTGGCTACCCGTGATATTGCTGAAGAGCTTGGCGGCGAATGGGCTGACCGCTTCCTCGTGCTTTACGGTA
TCGCCGCTCCCGATTCGCAGCGCATCGCCTTCTATCGCCTTCTTGACGAGTTCTTCTGAGCGGGACTCTG
GGGTTCGAAATGACCGACCAAGCGACGCCCAACCTGCCATCACGAGATTTCGATTCCACCGCCGCCTTCT
ATGAAAGGTTGGGCTTCGGAATCGTTTTCCGGGACGCCGGCTGGATGATCCTCCAGCGCGGGGATCTCAT
GCTGGAGTTCTTCGCCCACCCTAGGGGGAGGCTAACTGAAACACGGAAGGAGACAATACCGGAAGGAACC
CGCGCTATGACGGCAATAAAAAGACAGAATAAAACGCACGGTGTTGGGTCGTTTGTTCATAAACGCGGGG
TTCGGTCCCAGGGCTGGCACTCTGTCGATACCCCACCGAGACCCCATTGGGGCCAATACGCCCGCGTTTC
TTCCTTTTCCCCACCCCACCCCCCAAGTTCGGGTGAAGGCCCAGGGCTCGCAGCCAACGTCGGGGCGGCA
GGCCCTGCCATAGCCTCAGGTTACTCATATATACTTTAGATTGATTTAAAACTTCATTTTTAATTTAAAA
GGATCTAGGTGAAGATCCTTTTTGATAATCTCATGACCAAAATCCCTTAACGTGAGTTTTCGTTCCACTG
AGCGTCAGACCCCGTAGAAAAGATCAAAGGATCTTCTTGAGATCCTTTTTTTCTGCGCGTAATCTGCTGC
TTGCAAACAAAAAAACCACCGCTACCAGCGGTGGTTTGTTTGCCGGATCAAGAGCTACCAACTCTTTTTC
CGAAGGTAACTGGCTTCAGCAGAGCGCAGATACCAAATACTGTTCTTCTAGTGTAGCCGTAGTTAGGCCA
CCACTTCAAGAACTCTGTAGCACCGCCTACATACCTCGCTCTGCTAATCCTGTTACCAGTGGCTGCTGCC
AGTGGCGATAAGTCGTGTCTTACCGGGTTGGACTCAAGACGATAGTTACCGGATAAGGCGCAGCGGTCGG
GCTGAACGGGGGGTTCGTGCACACAGCCCAGCTTGGAGCGAACGACCTACACCGAACTGAGATACCTACA
GCGTGAGCTATGAGAAAGCGCCACGCTTCCCGAAGGGAGAAAGGCGGACAGGTATCCGGTAAGCGGCAGG
GTCGGAACAGGAGAGCGCACGAGGGAGCTTCCAGGGG
